Addgene plasmid #170124: MCP-ADAR2-DD
Purpose: Lentiviral vector carrying the MCP-ADAR2 with a nuclear export signal
Depositing lab: Prashant Mali. Depositing organization: University of California, San Diego (UCSD). Publication: Comprehensive interrogation of the ADAR2 deaminase domain for engineering enhanced RNA editing activity and specificity. Katrekar D, Xiang Y, Palmer N, Saha A, Meluzzi D, Mali P. Elife. 2022 Jan 19;11. pii: 75555. doi: 10.7554/eLife.75555. PubMed 35044296.
Backbone
  Vector backbone: lentiCRISPR v2
  Backbone manufacturer: Addgene #52961
  Backbone size w/o insert (bp): 10500
  Total vector size (bp): 12300
  Modifications to backbone: MCP-ADAR2-DD-NES cloned in place of the Cas9 in the original vector
  Vector type: Mammalian Expression, Lentiviral
  Selectable markers: Puromycin
Growth in bacteria
  Bacterial resistance: Ampicillin, 100 μg/mL
  Growth temperature: 37°C
  Growth strain: NEB Stable
  Copy number: Unknown
Gene/Insert
  Gene/Insert name: MCP-ADAR2-DD-NES
  Species: H. sapiens (human)
  Insert size (bp): 1626
  Promoter: Ef1a core promoter
  Cloning method: Gibson Cloning
  Sequencing primers: 5′ accgtatataagtgcagtagtcgcc
Terms and licenses: Academic/Nonprofit Terms; Industry Terms: Not Available to Industry
How to cite: MCP-ADAR2-DD was a gift from Prashant Mali (Addgene plasmid # 170124 ; http://n2t.net/addgene:170124 ; RRID:Addgene_170124)
