[The description below was written by a language model from this plasmid's Addgene catalogue record and pLannotate feature annotations shown in this document.]
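Description:
MCP-ADAR2-DD is a third-generation-style, self-inactivating HIV-1 lentiviral vector for mammalian expression, built on lentiCRISPR v2 by replacing the Cas9 coding sequence with an MCP-ADAR2-DD-NES fusion through Gibson assembly. It is propagated in E. coli through a high-copy ColE1/pUC-type origin with ampicillin resistance. An f1 origin and an SV40/EM7-driven bleomycin/Zeocin resistance cassette also sit in the plasmid backbone, outside the viral genome. The packaged region is framed by a CMV enhancer/promoter-driven truncated 5' LTR and a ΔU3 3' LTR followed by a bGH polyadenylation signal. It contains the Ψ packaging signal, RRE for Rev-dependent export, cPPT/CTS and a WPRE to boost transcript expression.

The payload is driven by the EF-1α core promoter. It consists of the bacteriophage MS2 coat protein (MCP), which binds MS2 RNA hairpins, fused to the deaminase domain of ADAR2, the enzyme that converts adenosine to inosine in double-stranded RNA, plus a nuclear export signal according to the record. The catalogue lists the insert as human; the automated annotation matched the deaminase to the rat orthologue, which probably reflects sequence similarity. A puromycin resistance gene lies downstream in the same transcription unit for selecting transduced cells; the linking element is not annotated. The U6 promoter, a filler region and the S. pyogenes gRNA scaffold inherited from lentiCRISPR v2 remain upstream (the "deoC1" hit falls within this filler and is likely incidental). The construct is suited to stable delivery of an MS2-recruitable RNA editor for programmable A-to-I editing, and it was deposited with work interrogating the ADAR2 deaminase domain for improved activity and specificity.
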