Features (pLannotate 1.2.2; 35 found; start..end, strand, type, name):
    136..465     +  promoter       SV40 promoter: SV40 enhancer and early promoter
    513..560     +  promoter       EM7 promoter: synthetic bacterial promoter&nbsp
    579..953     +  CDS            BleoR: antibiotic-binding protein; Sh ble from Streptoalloteichus hindustanus; confers resistance to bleomycin, phleomycin, and Zeocin™
    963..1088    +  CDS            ble (fragment): BLE_KLEPN - Experimental evidence at protein level: Swiss-Prot protein existence level 1. Binding protein with a strong affinity to the bleomycin family of antibiotics. Binds to CL990; an antimitotic-antibiotic compound. From Klebsiella pneumoniae.
   1083..1204    +  polyA_signal   SV40 poly(A) signal: SV40 polyadenylation signal
   1275..1297    -  protein_bind   lac operator (fragment): The lac repressor binds to the lac operator to inhibit transcription in E. coli. This inhibition can be relieved by adding lactose or isopropyl-β-D-thiogalactopyranoside (IPTG). lac repressor encoded by lacI
   1301..1331    -  promoter       lac promoter: promoter for the E. coli lac operon
   1346..1367    -  protein_bind   CAP binding site: CAP binding activates transcription in the presence of cAMP. E. coli catabolite activator protein
   1380..1472    -  CDS            lacI (fragment): lac repressor; lacI; The lac repressor binds to the lac operator to inhibit transcription in E. coli. This inhibition can be relieved by adding lactose or isopropyl-β-D-thiogalactopyranoside (IPTG).
   1655..2243    -  rep_origin     ori: high-copy-number ColE1/pMB1/pBR322/pUC origin of replication
   2414..3274    -  CDS            AmpR: β-lactamase; bla; confers resistance to ampicillin, carbenicillin, and related antibiotics
   3275..3379    -  promoter       AmpR promoter: bla
   3438..3490    -  misc_feature   bom (fragment): basis of mobility region from pBR322
   3645..4024    +  enhancer       CMV enhancer: human cytomegalovirus immediate early enhancer
   4025..4224    +  promoter       CMV promoter: human cytomegalovirus (CMV) immediate early promoter
   4242..4422    +  LTR            5' LTR (truncated): truncated 5' long terminal repeat (LTR) from HIV-1
   4469..4594    +  misc_feature   HIV-1 Ψ: packaging signal of human immunodeficiency virus type 1
   4578..4941    +  CDS            HIV-1 gag (fragment): gag protein from human immunodeficiency virus 1; gag
   5087..5320    +  misc_feature   RRE: The Rev response element (RRE) of HIV-1 allows for Rev-dependent mRNA export from the nucleus to the cytoplasm.
   5697..5797    +  CDS            Rev (fragment): human immunodeficiency virus 1 (HIV-1) Rev protein; rev; enhances nuclear export of unspliced and incompletely spliced viral mRNAs
   5847..5964    +  misc_feature   cPPT/CTS: central polypurine tract and central termination sequence of HIV-1
   6015..6255    +  promoter       U6 promoter: RNA polymerase III promoter for human U6 snRNA
   6441..7100    -  CDS            deoC1: DEOC1_STAAN - Also known as dra. Experimental evidence at protein level: Swiss-Prot protein existence level 1. Catalyzes a reversible aldol reaction between acetaldehyde and D-glyceraldehyde 3-phosphate to generate 2-deoxy-D-ribose 5- phosphate. From Staphylococcus aureus (strain N315).
   8145..8220    +  misc_RNA       gRNA scaffold: guide RNA scaffold for the Streptococcus pyogenes CRISPR/Cas9 system
   8238..8256    +  CDS            small t antigen (fragment): SV40 (simian virus 40) small t antigen
   8282..8493    +  promoter       EF-1α core promoter: core promoter for human elongation factor EF-1α
   8518..8868    +  CDS            CAPSD_BPMS2 (fragment): Experimental evidence at protein level: Swiss-Prot protein existence level 1. Acts as a translational repressor of viral replicase synthesis late in infection. This latter function is the result of capsid protein interaction with an RNA hairpin which contains the replicase ribosome-binding site. From Escherichia phage MS2 (Bacteriophage MS2).
   8935..10098   +  CDS            Adarb1 (fragment): RED1_RAT - Also known as Red1. Experimental evidence at protein level: Swiss-Prot protein existence level 1. Catalyzes the hydrolytic deamination of adenosine to inosine in double-stranded RNA (dsRNA) referred to as A-to-I RNA editing. This may affect gene expression and function in a number of ways that include mRNA translation by changing codons and hence the amino acid sequence of proteins; pre-mRNA splicing by altering splice site recognition sequences; RNA stability by changing sequences involved in nuclease recognition; genetic stability in the case of RNA virus genomes by changing seque
  10209..10806   +  CDS            PuroR (fragment): puromycin N-acetyltransferase; pac from Streptomyces; confers resistance to puromycin
  10822..11410   +  misc_feature   WPRE: woodchuck hepatitis virus posttranscriptional regulatory element
  11461..11480   +  misc_feature   cPPT/CTS (fragment): central polypurine tract and central termination sequence of HIV-1
  11482..11715   +  LTR            3' LTR (ΔU3): self-inactivating 3' long terminal repeat (LTR) from HIV-1
  11747..11971   +  polyA_signal   bGH poly(A) signal: bovine growth hormone polyadenylation signal
  11975..11996   +  promoter       SV40 promoter (fragment): SV40 enhancer and early promoter
  12017..122     +  rep_origin     f1 ori (across the origin) (sequence partly withheld): f1 bacteriophage origin of replication; arrow indicates direction of (+) strand synthesis
>Addgene plasmid #170124 | MCP-ADAR2-DD | addgene full sequence | sequence record 337256 | Addgene NGS Result
GTTCCAAACTGGAACAACACTCAACCCTATCTCGGTCTATTCTTTTGATTTATAAGGGATTTTGCCGATT
TCGGCCTATTGGTTAAAAAATGAGCTGATTTAACAAAAATTTAACGCGAATTAATTCTGTGGAATGTGTG
TCAGTTAGGGTGTGGAAAGTCCCCAGGCTCCCCAGCAGGCAGAAGTATGCAAAGCATGCATCTCAATTAG
TCAGCAACCAGGTGTGGAAAGTCCCCAGGCTCCCCAGCAGGCAGAAGTATGCAAAGCATGCATCTCAATT
AGTCAGCAACCATAGTCCCGCCCCTAACTCCGCCCATCCCGCCCCTAACTCCGCCCAGTTCCGCCCATTC
TCCGCCCCATGGCTGACTAATTTTTTTTATTTATGCAGAGGCCGAGGCCGCCTCTGCCTCTGAGCTATTC
CAGAAGTAGTGAGGAGGCTTTTTTGGAGGCCTAGGCTTTTGCAAAAAGCTCCCGGGAGCTTGTATATCCA
TTTTCGGATCTGATCAGCACGTGTTGACAATTAATCATCGGCATAGTATATCGGCATAGTATAATACGAC
AAGGTGAGGAACTAAACCATGGCCAAGTTGACCAGTGCCGTTCCGGTGCTCACCGCGCGCGACGTCGCCG
GAGCGGTCGAGTTCTGGACCGACCGGCTCGGGTTCTCCCGGGACTTCGTGGAGGACGACTTCGCCGGTGT
GGTCCGGGACGACGTGACCCTGTTCATCAGCGCGGTCCAGGACCAGGTGGTGCCGGACAACACCCTGGCC
TGGGTGTGGGTGCGCGGCCTGGACGAGCTGTACGCCGAGTGGTCGGAGGTCGTGTCCACGAACTTCCGGG
ACGCCTCCGGGCCGGCCATGACCGAGATCGGCGAGCAGCCGTGGGGGCGGGAGTTCGCCCTGCGCGACCC
GGCCGGCAACTGCGTGCACTTCGTGGCCGAGGAGCAGGACTGACACGTGCTACGAGATTTCGATTCCACC
GCCGCCTTCTATGAAAGGTTGGGCTTCGGAATCGTTTTCCGGGACGCCGGCTGGATGATCCTCCAGCGCG
GGGATCTCATGCTGGAGTTCTTCGCCCACCCCAACTTGTTTATTGCAGCTTATAATGGTTACAAATAAAG
CAATAGCATCACAAATTTCACAAATAAAGCATTTTTTTCACTGCATTCTAGTTGTGGTTTGTCCAAACTC
ATCAATGTATCTTATCATGTCTGTATACCGTCGACCTCTAGCTAGAGCTTGGCGTAATCATGGTCATAGC
TGTTTCCTGTGTGAAATTGTTATCCGCTCACAATTCCACACAACATACGAGCCGGAAGCATAAAGTGTAA
AGCCTGGGGTGCCTAATGAGTGAGCTAACTCACATTAATTGCGTTGCGCTCACTGCCCGCTTTCCAGTCG
GGAAACCTGTCGTGCCAGCTGCATTAATGAATCGGCCAACGCGCGGGGAGAGGCGGTTTGCGTATTGGGC
GCTCTTCCGCTTCCTCGCTCACTGACTCGCTGCGCTCGGTCGTTCGGCTGCGGCGAGCGGTATCAGCTCA
CTCAAAGGCGGTAATACGGTTATCCACAGAATCAGGGGATAACGCAGGAAAGAACATGTGAGCAAAAGGC
CAGCAAAAGGCCAGGAACCGTAAAAAGGCCGCGTTGCTGGCGTTTTTCCATAGGCTCCGCCCCCCTGACG
AGCATCACAAAAATCGACGCTCAAGTCAGAGGTGGCGAAACCCGACAGGACTATAAAGATACCAGGCGTT
TCCCCCTGGAAGCTCCCTCGTGCGCTCTCCTGTTCCGACCCTGCCGCTTACCGGATACCTGTCCGCCTTT
CTCCCTTCGGGAAGCGTGGCGCTTTCTCATAGCTCACGCTGTAGGTATCTCAGTTCGGTGTAGGTCGTTC
GCTCCAAGCTGGGCTGTGTGCACGAACCCCCCGTTCAGCCCGACCGCTGCGCCTTATCCGGTAACTATCG
TCTTGAGTCCAACCCGGTAAGACACGACTTATCGCCACTGGCAGCAGCCACTGGTAACAGGATTAGCAGA
GCGAGGTATGTAGGCGGTGCTACAGAGTTCTTGAAGTGGTGGCCTAACTACGGCTACACTAGAAGAACAG
TATTTGGTATCTGCGCTCTGCTGAAGCCAGTTACCTTCGGAAAAAGAGTTGGTAGCTCTTGATCCGGCAA
ACAAACCACCGCTGGTAGCGGTGGTTTTTTTGTTTGCAAGCAGCAGATTACGCGCAGAAAAAAAGGATCT
CAAGAAGATCCTTTGATCTTTTCTACGGGGTCTGACGCTCAGTGGAACGAAAACTCACGTTAAGGGATTT
TGGTCATGAGATTATCAAAAAGGATCTTCACCTAGATCCTTTTAAATTAAAAATGAAGTTTTAAATCAAT
CTAAAGTATATATGAGTAAACTTGGTCTGACAGTTACCAATGCTTAATCAGTGAGGCACCTATCTCAGCG
ATCTGTCTATTTCGTTCATCCATAGTTGCCTGACTCCCCGTCGTGTAGATAACTACGATACGGGAGGGCT
TACCATCTGGCCCCAGTGCTGCAATGATACCGCGAGACCCACGCTCACCGGCTCCAGATTTATCAGCAAT
AAACCAGCCAGCCGGAAGGGCCGAGCGCAGAAGTGGTCCTGCAACTTTATCCGCCTCCATCCAGTCTATT
AATTGTTGCCGGGAAGCTAGAGTAAGTAGTTCGCCAGTTAATAGTTTGCGCAACGTTGTTGCCATTGCTA
CAGGCATCGTGGTGTCACGCTCGTCGTTTGGTATGGCTTCATTCAGCTCCGGTTCCCAACGATCAAGGCG
AGTTACATGATCCCCCATGTTGTGCAAAAAAGCGGTTAGCTCCTTCGGTCCTCCGATCGTTGTCAGAAGT
AAGTTGGCCGCAGTGTTATCACTCATGGTTATGGCAGCACTGCATAATTCTCTTACTGTCATGCCATCCG
TAAGATGCTTTTCTGTGACTGGTGAGTACTCAACCAAGTCATTCTGAGAATAGTGTATGCGGCGACCGAG
TTGCTCTTGCCCGGCGTCAATACGGGATAATACCGCGCCACATAGCAGAACTTTAAAAGTGCTCATCATT
GGAAAACGTTCTTCGGGGCGAAAACTCTCAAGGATCTTACCGCTGTTGAGATCCAGTTCGATGTAACCCA
CTCGTGCACCCAACTGATCTTCAGCATCTTTTACTTTCACCAGCGTTTCTGGGTGAGCAAAAACAGGAAG
GCAAAATGCCGCAAAAAAGGGAATAAGGGCGACACGGAAATGTTGAATACTCATACTCTTCCTTTTTCAA
TATTATTGAAGCATTTATCAGGGTTATTGTCTCATGAGCGGATACATATTTGAATGTATTTAGAAAAATA
AACAAATAGGGGTTCCGCGCACATTTCCCCGAAAAGTGCCACCTGACGTCGACGGATCGGGAGATCTCCC
GATCCCCTATGGTGCACTCTCAGTACAATCTGCTCTGATGCCGCATAGTTAAGCCAGTATCTGCTCCCTG
CTTGTGTGTTGGAGGTCGCTGAGTAGTGCGCGAGCAAAATTTAAGCTACAACAAGGCAAGGCTTGACCGA
CAATTGCATGAAGAATCTGCTTAGGGTTAGGCGTTTTGCGCTGCTTCGCGATGTACGGGCCAGATATACG
CGTTGACATTGATTATTGACTAGTTATTAATAGTAATCAATTACGGGGTCATTAGTTCATAGCCCATATA
TGGAGTTCCGCGTTACATAACTTACGGTAAATGGCCCGCCTGGCTGACCGCCCAACGACCCCCGCCCATT
GACGTCAATAATGACGTATGTTCCCATAGTAACGCCAATAGGGACTTTCCATTGACGTCAATGGGTGGAG
TATTTACGGTAAACTGCCCACTTGGCAGTACATCAAGTGTATCATATGCCAAGTACGCCCCCTATTGACG
TCAATGACGGTAAATGGCCCGCCTGGCATTATGCCCAGTACATGACCTTATGGGACTTTCCTACTTGGCA
GTACATCTACGTATTAGTCATCGCTATTACCATGGTGATGCGGTTTTGGCAGTACATCAATGGGCGTGGA
TAGCGGTTTGACTCACGGGGATTTCCAAGTCTCCACCCCATTGACGTCAATGGGAGTTTGTTTTGGCACC
AAAATCAACGGGACTTTCCAAAATGTCGTAACAACTCCGCCCCATTGACGCAAATGGGCGGTAGGCGTGT
ACGGTGGGAGGTCTATATAAGCAGCGCGTTTTGCCTGTACTGGGTCTCTCTGGTTAGACCAGATCTGAGC
CTGGGAGCTCTCTGGCTAACTAGGGAACCCACTGCTTAAGCCTCAATAAAGCTTGCCTTGAGTGCTTCAA
GTAGTGTGTGCCCGTCTGTTGTGTGACTCTGGTAACTAGAGATCCCTCAGACCCTTTTAGTCAGTGTGGA
AAATCTCTAGCAGTGGCGCCCGAACAGGGACTTGAAAGCGAAAGGGAAACCAGAGGAGCTCTCTCGACGC
AGGACTCGGCTTGCTGAAGCGCGCACGGCAAGAGGCGAGGGGCGGCGACTGGTGAGTACGCCAAAAATTT
TGACTAGCGGAGGCTAGAAGGAGAGAGATGGGTGCGAGAGCGTCAGTATTAAGCGGGGGAGAATTAGATC
GCGATGGGAAAAAATTCGGTTAAGGCCAGGGGGAAAGAAAAAATATAAATTAAAACATATAGTATGGGCA
AGCAGGGAGCTAGAACGATTCGCAGTTAATCCTGGCCTGTTAGAAACATCAGAAGGCTGTAGACAAATAC
TGGGACAGCTACAACCATCCCTTCAGACAGGATCAGAAGAACTTAGATCATTATATAATACAGTAGCAAC
CCTCTATTGTGTGCATCAAAGGATAGAGATAAAAGACACCAAGGAAGCTTTAGACAAGATAGAGGAAGAG
CAAAACAAAAGTAAGACCACCGCACAGCAAGCGGCCGCTGATCTTCAGACCTGGAGGAGGAGATATGAGG
GACAATTGGAGAAGTGAATTATATAAATATAAAGTAGTAAAAATTGAACCATTAGGAGTAGCACCCACCA
AGGCAAAGAGAAGAGTGGTGCAGAGAGAAAAAAGAGCAGTGGGAATAGGAGCTTTGTTCCTTGGGTTCTT
GGGAGCAGCAGGAAGCACTATGGGCGCAGCGTCAATGACGCTGACGGTACAGGCCAGACAATTATTGTCT
GGTATAGTGCAGCAGCAGAACAATTTGCTGAGGGCTATTGAGGCGCAACAGCATCTGTTGCAACTCACAG
TCTGGGGCATCAAGCAGCTCCAGGCAAGAATCCTGGCTGTGGAAAGATACCTAAAGGATCAACAGCTCCT
GGGGATTTGGGGTTGCTCTGGAAAACTCATTTGCACCACTGCTGTGCCTTGGAATGCTAGTTGGAGTAAT
AAATCTCTGGAACAGATTTGGAATCACACGACCTGGATGGAGTGGGACAGAGAAATTAACAATTACACAA
GCTTAATACACTCCTTAATTGAAGAATCGCAAAACCAGCAAGAAAAGAATGAACAAGAATTATTGGAATT
AGATAAATGGGCAAGTTTGTGGAATTGGTTTAACATAACAAATTGGCTGTGGTATATAAAATTATTCATA
ATGATAGTAGGAGGCTTGGTAGGTTTAAGAATAGTTTTTGCTGTACTTTCTATAGTGAATAGAGTTAGGC
AGGGATATTCACCATTATCGTTTCAGACCCACCTCCCAACCCCGAGGGGACCCGACAGGCCCGAAGGAAT
AGAAGAAGAAGGTGGAGAGAGAGACAGAGACAGATCCATTCGATTAGTGAACGGATCGGCACTGCGTGCG
CCAATTCTGCAGACAAATGGCAGTATTCATCCACAATTTTAAAAGAAAAGGGGGGATTGGGGGGTACAGT
GCAGGGGAAAGAATAGTAGACATAATAGCAACAGACATACAAACTAAAGAATTACAAAAACAAATTACAA
AAATTCAAAATTTTCGGGTTTATTACAGGGACAGCAGAGATCCAGTTTGGTTAATTAAGGTACCGAGGGC
CTATTTCCCATGATTCCTTCATATTTGCATATACGATACAAGGCTGTTAGAGAGATAATTAGAATTAATT
TGACTGTAAACACAAAGATATTAGTACAAAATACGTGACGTAGAAAGTAATAATTTCTTGGGTAGTTTGC
AGTTTTAAAATTATGTTTTAAAATGGACTATCATATGCTTACCGTAACTTGAAAGTATTTCGATTTCTTG
GCTTTATATATCTTGTGGAAAGGACGAAACACCGGAGAGGGTTGTAAATGAGCACACAAAATACACATGC
TAAAATATTATATTCTATGACCTTTATAAAATCAACCAAAATCTTCTTTTTAATAACTTTAGTATCAATA
ATTAGAATTTTTATGTTCCTTTTTGCAAACTTTTAATAAAAATGAGCAAAATAAAAAAACGCTAGTTTTA
GTAACTCGCGTTGTTTTCTTCACCTTTAATAATAGCTACTCCACCACTTGTTCCTAAGCGGTCAGCTCCT
GCTTCAATCATTTTTTGAGCATCTTCAAATGTTCTAACTCCACCAGCTGCTTTAACTAAAGCATTGTCTT
TAACAACTGACTTCATTAGTTTAACATCTTCAAATGTTGCACCTGATTTTGAAAATCCTGTTGATGTTTT
AACAAATTCTAATCCAGCTTCAACAGCTATTTCACAAGCTTTCATGATTTCTTCTTTTGTTAATAAACAA
TTTTCCATAATACATTTAACAACATGTGATCCAGCTGCTTTTTTTACAGCTTTCATGTCTTCTAAAACTA
ATTCATAATTTTTGTCTTTTAATGCACCAATATTTAATACCATATCAATTTCTGTTGCACCATCTTTAAT
TGCTTCAGAAACTTCGAATGCTTTTGTAGCTGTTGTGCATGCACCTAGAGGAAAACCTACAACATTTGTT
ATTCCTACATTTGTGCCTTTTAATAATTCTTTACAATAGCTTGTTCAATATGAATTAACACAAACTGTTG
CAAAATCAAATTCAATTGCTTCATCACATAATTGTTTAATTTCAGCTTTCGTAGCATCTTGTTTTAATAA
TGTGTGATCTATATATTTGTTTAGTTTCATTTTTTCTCCTATATATTCATTTTTAATTTTAATTCTTTAA
TAATTTCGTCTACTTTAACTTTAGCGTTTTGAACAGATTCACCAACACCTATAAAATAAATTTTTAGTTT
AGGTTCAGTTCCACTTGGGCGAACAGCAAATCATGACTTATCTTCTAAATAAAATTTTAGTAAGTCTTGT
CCTGGCATATTATACATTCCATCGATGTAGTCTTCAACATTAACAACTTTAAGTCCAGCAATTTGAGTTA
AGGGTGTTGCTCTCAATGATTTCATTAATGGTTCAATTTTTAATTTCTTTTCTTCTGGTTTAAAATTCAA
GTTTAAAGTGAAAGTGTAATATGCACCCATTTCTTTAAATAAATCTTCTAAATAGTCTACTAATGTTTTA
TTTTGTTTTTTATAAAATCAAGCAGCCTCTGCTATTAATATAGAAGCTTGTATTCCATCTTTATCTCTAG
CTGAGTCATCAATTACATATCCATAACTTTCTTCATAAGCAAAAACAAAATTTAATCCGTTATCTTCTTC
TTTAGCAATTTCTCTACCCATTCATTTAAATCCAGTTAAAGTTTTTACAATATTAACTCCATATTTTTCA
TGAGCGATTCTATCACCCAAATCACTTGTTACAAAACTTGAATATAGAGCCGGATTTTTTGGAATGCTAT
TTAAGCGTTTTAGATTTGATAATTTTCAATCAATTAAAATTGGTCCTGTTTGATTTCCATCTAATCTTAC
AAAATGACCATCATGTTTTATTGCCATTCCAAATCTGTCAGCATCTGGGTCATTCATAATAATAATATCT
GCATCATGTTTAATACCATATTCAAGCGGTATTTTTCATGCAGGATCAAATTCTGGATTTGGATTTACAA
CATTTTTAAATGTTTCATCTTCAAATGCATGCTCTTCAACCTCAATAACGTTATATCCTGATTCACGTAA
TATTTTTGGGGTAAATTTAGTTCCTGTTCCATTAACTGCGCTAAAAATAATTTTTAAATCTTTTTTAGCT
TCTTGCTCTTTTTTGTACCTCTCTGTTTTAGAGCTAGAAATAGCAAGTTAAAATAAGGCTAGTCCGTTAT
CAACTTGAAAAAGTGGCACCGAGTCGGTGCTTTTTTGAATTCGCTAGCTAGGTCTTGAAAGGAGTGGGAA
TTGGCTCCGGTGCCCGTCAGTGGGCAGAGCGCACATCGCCCACAGTCCCCGAGAAGTTGGGGGGAGGGGT
CGGCAATTGATCCGGTGCCTAGAGAAGGTGGCGCGGGGTAAACTGGGAAAGTGATGTCGTGTACTGGCTC
CGCCTTTTTCCCGAGGGTGGGGGAGAACCGTATATAAGTGCAGTAGTCGCCGTGAACGTTCTTTTTCGCA
ACGGGTTTGCCGCCAGAACACAGGACCGGTTCTAGAGCGCTGCCACCATGGCGTCCAATTTCACTCAGTT
TGTGCTGGTTGACAACGGCGGGACCGGGGACGTTACGGTAGCCCCCTCAAACTTTGCCAACGGTATAGCG
GAGTGGATAAGCAGCAATTCTAGGAGTCAAGCATACAAAGTTACATGCAGCGTGCGCCAATCTAGCGCTC
AGAATCGCAAGTACACCATTAAAGTAGAGGTCCCCAAGGGAGCCTGGAGAAGCTATCTTAACATGGAGTT
GACCATACCAATCTTCGCTACCAACTCTGACTGTGAACTCATTGTGAAAGCCATGCAAGGTCTGCTCAAG
GATGGTAACCCAATTCCGTCCGCTATCGCTGCCAACTCTGGGATTTACGGGGGCAGTGGGAGCGGTGCAG
GATCTGGTAGTCCAGCTGGGGGAGGAGCACCGGGTAGCGGTGGGGGGTCTCAGCTCCATCTGCCGCAAGT
TCTGGCTGATGCCGTGAGCAGACTCGTGCTAGGCAAATTCGGCGACCTGACCGACAACTTCAGCAGCCCT
CACGCCAGAAGAAAAGTCCTGGCCGGCGTGGTCATGACAACCGGCACAGATGTGAAGGACGCCAAAGTGA
TCAGCGTGTCCACCGGCACCAAGTGCATCAACGGCGAGTACATGAGCGACAGAGGACTGGCCCTGAACGA
TTGCCACGCCGAGATCATCAGCAGAAGAAGCCTGCTGCGGTTCCTATACACCCAGCTGGAACTGTACCTG
AACAACAAGGACGACCAGAAGCGGTCCATCTTCCAGAAGTCTGAGAGAGGCGGCTTCCGGCTGAAAGAAA
ATGTGCAGTTTCACCTATACATCTCCACAAGCCCTTGCGGCGACGCTCGGATCTTTAGCCCCCACGAGCC
CATCCTGGAAGAACCTGCCGACAGACACCCCAACAGAAAGGCCCGGGGCCAGCTGAGAACAAAGATCGAA
AGCGGCGAAGGCACAATCCCCGTGCGGAGCAATGCCTCTATCCAAACATGGGACGGCGTGCTGCAAGGCG
AGAGACTGCTGACAATGAGCTGCAGCGACAAGATCGCCCGGTGGAATGTTGTGGGCATCCAGGGATCTCT
GCTGAGCATCTTCGTGGAACCCATCTACTTCTCGAGCATCATCCTGGGCAGCCTGTACCACGGCGATCAC
CTGAGCAGAGCCATGTACCAGCGGATCAGCAATATCGAGGACCTGCCTCCTCTGTATACCCTGAACAAGC
CACTGCTGAGCGGCATCTCCAATGCCGAAGCTAGACAGCCTGGCAAGGCCCCTAACTTCAGCGTGAACTG
GACAGTGGGGGATAGCGCCATCGAAGTGATCAATGCCACCACCGGCAAAGACGAACTAGGAAGAGCCAGC
AGACTGTGCAAGCACGCCCTGTATTGCAGATGGATGAGAGTGCATGGGAAAGTGCCTTCTCATCTGCTGA
GAAGCAAGATCACCAAGCCTAACGTGTACCACGAGAGCAAGCTGGCCGCTAAAGAGTACCAGGCCGCCAA
GGCCAGACTGTTCACCGCCTTTATTAAGGCCGGACTCGGCGCCTGGGTCGAGAAGCCTACAGAGCAGGAT
CAGTTCAGCCTGACACCTGGGAGCGGATCCGGCTCTCTGCCACCATTGGAAAGGCTTACGCTGGGATCCG
GCGCAACAAACTTCTCTCTGCTGAAACAAGCCGGAGATGTCGAAGAGAATCCTGGACCGACCGAGTACAA
GCCCACGGTGCGCCTCGCCACCCGCGACGACGTCCCCAGGGCCGTACGCACCCTCGCCGCCGCGTTCGCC
GACTACCCCGCCACGCGCCACACCGTCGATCCGGACCGCCACATCGAGCGGGTCACCGAGCTGCAAGAAC
TCTTCCTCACGCGCGTCGGGCTCGACATCGGCAAGGTGTGGGTCGCGGACGACGGCGCCGCGGTGGCGGT
CTGGACCACGCCGGAGAGCGTCGAAGCGGGGGCGGTGTTCGCCGAGATCGGCCCGCGCATGGCCGAGTTG
AGCGGTTCCCGGCTGGCCGCGCAGCAACAGATGGAAGGCCTCCTGGCGCCGCACCGGCCCAAGGAGCCCG
CGTGGTTCCTGGCCACCGTCGGAGTCTCGCCCGACCACCAGGGCAAGGGTCTGGGCAGCGCCGTCGTGCT
CCCCGGAGTGGAGGCGGCCGAGCGCGCCGGGGTGCCCGCCTTCCTGGAGACCTCCGCGCCCCGCAACCTC
CCCTTCTACGAGCGGCTCGGCTTCACCGTCACCGCCGACGTCGAGGTGCCCGAAGGACCGCGCACCTGGT
GCATGACCCGCAAGCCCGGTGCCTGAACGCGTTAAGTCGACAATCAACCTCTGGATTACAAAATTTGTGA
AAGATTGACTGGTATTCTTAACTATGTTGCTCCTTTTACGCTATGTGGATACGCTGCTTTAATGCCTTTG
TATCATGCTATTGCTTCCCGTATGGCTTTCATTTTCTCCTCCTTGTATAAATCCTGGTTGCTGTCTCTTT
ATGAGGAGTTGTGGCCCGTTGTCAGGCAACGTGGCGTGGTGTGCACTGTGTTTGCTGACGCAACCCCCAC
TGGTTGGGGCATTGCCACCACCTGTCAGCTCCTTTCCGGGACTTTCGCTTTCCCCCTCCCTATTGCCACG
GCGGAACTCATCGCCGCCTGCCTTGCCCGCTGCTGGACAGGGGCTCGGCTGTTGGGCACTGACAATTCCG
TGGTGTTGTCGGGGAAATCATCGTCCTTTCCTTGGCTGCTCGCCTGTGTTGCCACCTGGATTCTGCGCGG
GACGTCCTTCTGCTACGTCCCTTCGGCCCTCAATCCAGCGGACCTTCCTTCCCGCGGCCTGCTGCCGGCT
CTGCGGCCTCTTCCGCGTCTTCGCCTTCGCCCTCAGACGAGTCGGATCTCCCTTTGGGCCGCCTCCCCGC
GTCGACTTTAAGACCAATGACTTACAAGGCAGCTGTAGATCTTAGCCACTTTTTAAAAGAAAAGGGGGGA
CTGGAAGGGCTAATTCACTCCCAACGAAGACAAGATCTGCTTTTTGCTTGTACTGGGTCTCTCTGGTTAG
ACCAGATCTGAGCCTGGGAGCTCTCTGGCTAACTAGGGAACCCACTGCTTAAGCCTCAATAAAGCTTGCC
TTGAGTGCTTCAAGTAGTGTGTGCCCGTCTGTTGTGTGACTCTGGTAACTAGAGATCCCTCAGACCCTTT
TAGTCAGTGTGGAAAATCTCTAGCAGGGCCCGTTTAAACCCGCTGATCAGCCTCGACTGTGCCTTCTAGT
TGCCAGCCATCTGTTGTTTGCCCCTCCCCCGTGCCTTCCTTGACCCTGGAAGGTGCCACTCCCACTGTCC
TTTCCTAATAAAATGAGGAAATTGCATCGCATTGTCTGAGTAGGTGTCATTCTATTCTGGGGGGTGGGGT
GGGGCAGGACAGCAAGGGGGAGGATTGGGAAGACAATAGCAGGCATGCTGGGGATGCGGTGGGCTCTATG
GCTTCTGAGGCGGAAAGAACCAGCTGGGGCTCTAGGGGGTATCCCC
[124 nt withheld, positions 12017-12140]
C
[91 nt withheld, positions 12142-12232]
A
[49 nt withheld, positions 12234-12282]
CCTTTGACGTTGGAGTCCACGTTCTTTAATAGTGGACTCTT
