>Addgene plasmid #170124 | MCP-ADAR2-DD | depositor partial sequence | sequence record 329850 | Primer binding to the Ef1a core promoter (accgtatataagtgcagtagtcgcc)
GCCACCATGGCGTCCAATTTCACTCAGTTTGTGCTGGTTGACAACGGCGGGACCGGGGACGTTACGGTAG
CCCCCTCAAACTTTGCCAACGGTATAGCGGAGTGGATAAGCAGCAATTCTAGGAGTCAAGCATACAAAGT
TACATGCAGCGTGCGCCAATCTAGCGCTCAGAATCGCAAGTACACCATTAAAGTAGAGGTCCCCAAGGGA
GCCTGGAGAAGCTATCTTAACATGGAGTTGACCATACCAATCTTCGCTACCAACTCTGACTGTGAACTCA
TTGTGAAAGCCATGCAAGGTCTGCTCAAGGATGGTAACCCAATTCCGTCCGCTATCGCTGCCAACTCTGG
GATTTACGGGGGCAGTGGGAGCGGTGCAGGATCTGGTAGTCCAGCTGGGGGAGGAGCACCGGGTAGCGGT
GGGGGGTCTCAGCTCCATCTGCCGCAAGTTCTGGCTGATGCCGTGAGCAGACTCGTGCTAGGCAAATTCG
GCGACCTGACCGACAACTTCAGCAGCCCTCACGCCAGAAGAAAAGTCCTGGCCGGCGTGGTCATGACAAC
CGGCACAGATGTGAAGGACGCCAAAGTGATCAGCGTGTCCACCGGCACCAAGTGCATCAACGGCGAGTAC
ATGAGCGACAGAGGACTGGCCCTGAACGATTGCCACGCCGAGATCATCAGCAGAAGAAGCCTGCTGCGGT
TCCTATACACCCAGCTGGAACTGTACCTGAACAACAAGGACGACCAGAAGCGGTCCATCTTCCAGAAGTC
TGAGAGAGGCGGCTTCCGGCTGAAAGAAAATGTGCAGTTTCACCTATACATCTCCACAAGCCCTTGCGGC
GACGCTCGGATCTTTAGCCCCCACGAGCCCATCCTGGAAGAACCTGCCGACAGACACCCCAACAGAAAGG
CCCGGGGCCAGCTGAGAACAAAGATCGAAAGCGGCGAAGGCACAATCCCCGTGCGGAGCAATGCCTCTAT
CCAAACATGGGACGGCGTGCTGCAAGGCGAGAGACTGCTGACAATGAGCTGCAGCGACAAGATCGCCCGG
TGGAATGTTGTGGGCATCCAGGGATCTCTGCTGAGCATCTTCGTGGAACCCATCTACTTCTCGAGCATCA
TCCTGGGCAGCCTGTACCACGGCGATCACCTGAGCAGAGCCATGTACCAGCGGATCAGCAATATCGAGGA
CCTGCCTCCTCTGTATACCCTGAACAAGCCACTGCTGAGCGGCATCTCCAATGCCGAAGCTAGACAGCCT
GGCAAGGCCCCTAACTTCAGCGTGAACTGGACAGTGGGGGATAGCGCCATCGAAGTGATCAATGCCACCA
CCGGCAAAGACGAACTAGGAAGAGCCAGCAGACTGTGCAAGCACGCCCTGTATTGCAGATGGATGAGAGT
GCATGGGAAAGTGCCTTCTCATCTGCTGAGAAGCAAGATCACCAAGCCTAACGTGTACCACGAGAGCAAG
CTGGCCGCTAAAGAGTACCAGGCCGCCAAGGCCAGACTGTTCACCGCCTTTATTAAGGCCGGACTCGGCG
CCTGGGTCGAGAAGCCTACAGAGCAGGATCAGTTCAGCCTGACACCTGGGAGCGGATCCGGCTCTCTGCC
ACCATTGGAAAGGCTTACGCTGGGATCCGGCGCAACAAACTTCTCTCTGCTGAAACAAGCCGGAGATGTC
GAAGAGAATCCTGGACCG
